>Addgene plasmid #240114 | pL6puro-pSV40(3)-pmRevErbA-Venus-NLS-Pest | addgene full sequence | sequence record 481774 | Addgene NGS Result
AATGTAGTCTTATGCAATACTCTTGTAGTCTTGCAACATGGTAACGATGAGTTAGCAACATGCCTTACAA
GGAGAGAAAAAGCACCGTGCATGCCGATTGGTGGAAGTAAGGTGGTACGATCGTGCCTTATTAGGAAGGC
AACAGACGGGTCTGACATGGATTGGACGAACCACTGAATTGCCGCATTGCAGAGATATTGTATTTAAGTG
CCTAGCTCGATACATAAACGGGTCTCTCTGGTTAGACCAGATCTGAGCCTGGGAGCTCTCTGGCTAACTA
GGGAACCCACTGCTTAAGCCTCAATAAAGCTTGCCTTGAGTGCTTCAAGTAGTGTGTGCCCGTCTGTTGT
GTGACTCTGGTAACTAGAGATCCCTCAGACCCTTTTAGTCAGTGTGGAAAATCTCTAGCAGTGGCGCCCG
AACAGGGACTTGAAAGCGAAAGGGAAACCAGAGGAGCTCTCTCGACGCAGGACTCGGCTTGCTGAAGCGC
GCACGGCAAGAGGCGAGGGGCGGCGACTGGTGAGTACGCCAAAAATTTTGACTAGCGGAGGCTAGAAGGA
GAGAGATGGGTGCGAGAGCGTCAGTATTAAGCGGGGGAGAATTAGATCGCGATGGGAAAAAATTCGGTTA
AGGCCAGGGGGAAAGAAAAAATATAAATTAAAACATATAGTATGGGCAAGCAGGGAGCTAGAACGATTCG
CAGTTAATCCTGGCCTGTTAGAAACATCAGAAGGCTGTAGACAAATACTGGGACAGCTACAACCATCCCT
TCAGACAGGATCAGAAGAACTTAGATCATTATATAATACAGTAGCAACCCTCTATTGTGTGCATCAAAGG
ATAGAGATAAAAGACACCAAGGAAGCTTTAGACAAGATAGAGGAAGAGCAAAACAAAAGTAAGACCACCG
CACAGCAAGCGGCCGCTGATCTTCAGACCTGGAGGAGGAGATATGAGGGACAATTGGAGAAGTGAATTAT
ATAAATATAAAGTAGTAAAAATTGAACCATTAGGAGTAGCACCCACCAAGGCAAAGAGAAGAGTGGTGCA
GAGAGAAAAAAGAGCAGTGGGAATAGGAGCTTTGTTCCTTGGGTTCTTGGGAGCAGCAGGAAGCACTATG
GGCGCAGCGTCAATGACGCTGACGGTACAGGCCAGACAATTATTGTCTGGTATAGTGCAGCAGCAGAACA
ATTTGCTGAGGGCTATTGAGGCGCAACAGCATCTGTTGCAACTCACAGTCTGGGGCATCAAGCAGCTCCA
GGCAAGAATCCTGGCTGTGGAAAGATACCTAAAGGATCAACAGCTCCTGGGGATTTGGGGTTGCTCTGGA
AAACTCATTTGCACCACTGCTGTGCCTTGGAATGCTAGTTGGAGTAATAAATCTCTGGAACAGATTTGGA
ATCACACGACCTGGATGGAGTGGGACAGAGAAATTAACAATTACACAAGCTTAATACACTCCTTAATTGA
AGAATCGCAAAACCAGCAAGAAAAGAATGAACAAGAATTATTGGAATTAGATAAATGGGCAAGTTTGTGG
AATTGGTTTAACATAACAAATTGGCTGTGGTATATAAAATTATTCATAATGATAGTAGGAGGCTTGGTAG
GTTTAAGAATAGTTTTTGCTGTACTTTCTATAGTGAATAGAGTTAGGCAGGGATATTCACCATTATCGTT
TCAGACCCACCTCCCAACCCCGAGGGGACCCGACAGGCCCGAAGGAATAGAAGAAGAAGGTGGAGAGAGA
GACAGAGACAGATCCATTCGATTAGTGAACGGATCTCGACGGTATCGCTAGCTTTTAAAAGAAAAGGGGG
GATTGGGGGGTACAGTGCAGGGGAAAGAATAGTAGACATAATAGCAACAGACATACAAACTAAAGAATTA
CAAAAACAAATTACAAAAATTCAAAATTTTACTAGTGATTATCGGATCAACTTTGTATAGAAAAGTTGCC
CTCTCTCTATGAGGACCTCAGAGCACTTTCCCTTTGTTCTCCTTTTTATTTCCCAGACAAAGGGAAATGA
CTCACCCCAAAGTCACTTGAGTGGGCAGTGTGGTGTCATATAAGCAAACAGGGAGTCCCTAGGGATATCC
CCGTGCTATGCCAGTCCTACCCGTGGGGGCTGGGGTTAGGGTGAAGAAGAGAAAGGGGTTTTATTTACAC
TGCTTGTCGCCCACCTTGTCACCATAGCAAAAGATGCTTAAGTTCTTGATTTAAGGGAAATCTCTCCTCC
CAGCTTGTCTTTCTCCCCCTAGTCACCACTAACCTCAGGGTGAGGTCAGTTCTCCAATCACGTGAAGCTC
TCACGTTTGCTAGGTTTGCAGAAAGGGCCTTTTAGCTTTGATCTTCCACGGAGCAGTAAAGCTTGCCAGG
CCCTCCCCAGGAATTCACATGCCCTTGCCATACAAGGCTTTCCAAACACGCCACCCTGACTCTTCAGAAA
ACCCCACCCCAGTCCACTTTCAGCTCCTCCCCGCTGCCAGCAAGCACTTTTGCAAAGCAGAAAAGGAATA
GGCACACTCCACCTACATTGTCAGTAGACTACAAATCCCAACAATCCTGGCGGTGCGCAGGCGCACAGAT
CTCAACGTGCCGGCTGCTGGAAAAGTGTGTCACTGGGGCACGAGGCGCTCCCTGGAATCACATGGTACCC
TGTGGAATGTGTGTCAGTTAGGGTGTGGAAAGTCCCCAGGCTCCCCAGCAGGCAGAAGTATGCAAAGCAT
GCATCTCAATTAGTCAGCAACCAGGTGTGGAAAGTCCCCAGGCTCCCCAGCAGGCAGAAGTATGCAAAGC
ATGCATCTCAATTAGTCAGCAACCATAGTCCCGCCGGTACCTGCTCCAGTGCCGCGTGCGGCCCGGGAAC
CCTGGGCTGCTGGCGCCTGCGCAGAGCCCTCTGTCCCAGGGAAAGGCTCGGGCAAAAGGCGGTTGAGATT
GGCAGAGTGAAATATTACTGCTGAGGAAACGTAGCAGGGCACACGTCTCTCTTTGCGTCCTGGTGCCTCA
TTTCTCCATCACCTACTTACTTCCTGGTTGCAGCTTCTCTTCCTTTGGGACTTTTGCACCCGGAGCTCCA
GATTCATTACCCTGCTTCACTGCGGAGCCTTCAGGAGTGGCATCCGGTGCACTGCAGAGACCCGACTCTC
CTTGCTACCTTATAGCCAGAACTGCTGCAGGCTGATTCTTCACACACACACTCTCTGCTCTTCCCATGCA
AATCAGATCTCAGGTGCCTCAGCGTCCTACCCTTCTGGAGGGCTGCAGTATAGCCACCCCAAGACCTTAC
TGCTCAGTGCCTGGAATCCTGATTGCGAACTGCGGGGCTCACTCGTCTCCCTCAGCCATTGCCCAGGGGG
CGAGAGAGGCCATCACAACCTCCAGTTTGTGTCAAGGTCCAGTTTGAATGACCGCTTTCAGCTGGTGAAG
ACATGACGACCCTGGACTCCAATAACAACACAGGTACTGAGATTCTTATCTTTGCTCAGGGCTCACATGG
CTGCAGAGCCGGGCCCACGTGCTGCATTTGTTTTCATTCAGTAGAAGCCGTGGCCGCCATCTCATTGGTC
ATTGCCTCCCGGCCTCGTTACATAATGAGCTCCGCCCCTCAAGTTGCCGGAGCAACGCTTGTCGCCTTCT
CTCCTCCCCTCAGTTGTCCCGGCCCAGCTTGGTTTTAGGGCCAGCCTACGACCCAGGACGCCCGGGAGGG
GCGGGGCGAGGGCGGGGTTTTCCTTGCGACAGAAGGGAAGCGGAGAAGGCGGTGCTTCGAGTTCCGGGGT
TCCTCGTTGGGGTGCCACGTGCGAGGGGCACACGTGGAGTGGGGACGTGAGGCCAGCTGAGGGCCAGGCT
CCCGCCCCGCCCTTCTCCGCCTAGATCTGGGTGAAGCTGGGCTGACTCACCGCCCCCGCCTGGCTTCTTT
TCCTCTCAGAAAATAACCCATCCTCCAACCCAGCCGTGAAACCATAGCCGGGTAACCATTCTGTGACTTA
TTTTACAGGCAGGGTTCACCCTGACCAACCTTGAGCTATTTTAAGGTTGCCCTGCCTGGTTTAGTGTGTG
TCAGTGGGTGAGCAAGACATGTGCTTCTGTCGACTCGGTGGCATGGCATGTGTCACCTCACACACGTGTC
TGAGGATCCTCCCCTTTCCCCACTCCACCCATGGCCGGCCAGGCTAAGTACTTGGCAGAGGTGTGGCAGA
CAAGTGGCCCTTCTCTTCTGTGCATACCACAGGAGCCGAATCACCTGGCCCGCAATGTAACCAGAGGGAC
AGAGCCGCTGGCTGAGTGGCTATAGAGCTAAAGTTACCACCGGGCTGAGAAGGAAGGGGAATTCCTAAAT
CCCTAGAATGGATACTTTGTTTCTCCCTTTCATCTCCTGCAACTCATCTGAGTCTTATCTGTCACATTTC
TAAGTCTCTTGTGACTCATCTCTCAGAGGCCAGAGCCAGGCTGAACAGAGAGTCCTTCCCTGCAGTACTC
TATGAGAATATGTCTTTGGGTGTTCTCTTATTTAGGTGGTGTTATCACCTACATTGGCTCTAGTGGCTCC
TCCCCGAGCCGGACCAGCCCGGAGTCCCTCTACAGTGACAGCTCCAATGGCAGCTTCCAGTCCCTGACTC
AAGGTTGTCCCACATACTTCCCACCATCAACGCGTGTGAGCAAGGGCGAGGAGCTGTTCACCGGGGTGGT
GCCCATCCTGGTCGAGCTGGACGGCGACGTAAACGGCCACAAGTTCAGCGTGTCCGGCGAGGGCGAGGGC
GATGCCACCTACGGCAAGCTGACCCTGAAGCTGATCTGCACCACCGGCAAGCTGCCCGTGCCCTGGCCCA
CCCTCGTGACCACCCTGGGCTACGGCCTGCAGTGCTTCGCCCGCTACCCCGACCACATGAAGCAGCACGA
CTTCTTCAAGTCCGCCATGCCCGAAGGCTACGTCCAGGAGCGCACCATCTTCTTCAAGGACGACGGCAAC
TACAAGACCCGCGCCGAGGTGAAGTTCGAGGGCGACACCCTGGTGAACCGCATCGAGCTGAAGGGCATCG
ACTTCAAGGAGGACGGCAACATCCTGGGGCACAAGCTGGAGTACAACTACAACAGCCACAACGTCTATAT
CACCGCCGACAAGCAGAAGAACGGCATCAAGGCCAACTTCAAGATCCGCCACAACATCGAGGACGGCGGC
GTGCAGCTCGCCGACCACTACCAGCAGAACACCCCCATCGGCGACGGCCCCGTGCTGCTGCCCGACAACC
ACTACCTGAGCTACCAGTCCGCCCTGAGCAAAGACCCCAACGAGAAGCGCGATCACATGGTCCTGCTGGA
GTTCGTGACCGCCGCCGGGATCACTCTCGGCATGGACGAGCTGTACAAATCTAGACCTCCAAAAAAGAAG
AGAAAGGTAGAAGACCCCTTGTACAAGAGCCATGGCTTCCCGCCGGCTGTGGCTGCTCAGGATGATGGCA
CGCTGCCCATGTCCTGTGCCCAGGAGAGCGGGATGGACCGTCACCCTGCAGCCTGTGCTCCTGCTAGGAT
CAATGTGTGACTCGAGCCCGCCCGGCCGGCCTTCTGCCGCTGCCCCCTTGTACAGAATCGAACTCTGCAC
TTCTCTCTCCTTTACGAGACGAAAAGGAAAAGCAAACCAGAATCTTATTTATATTGTTATAAAATATTCC
AAGATGAGCCTCTGGCCCCCTGAGCCTTCTTGTAAATAACTCTTCCCCCACCCCCACCGCCATGCTCCCA
TCCTCCCCTATTTAAACCACTCTTGCTCTCTCCACCCTCCTCTGGCCCCTCGATTTGTTCTGTTCCTGTC
TCAAATCCAATAGTTCACAGCTGACAAGTTTGTACAAAAAAGCAGGCTTTCTACCGGGTAGGGGAGGCGC
TTTTCCCAAGGCAGTCTGGAGCATGCGCTTTAGCAGCCCCGCTGGGCACTTGGCGCTACACAAGTGGCCT
CTGGCCTCGCACACATTCCACATCCACCGGTAGGCGCCAACCGGCTCCGTTCTTTGGTGGCCCCTTCGCG
CCACCTTCTACTCCTCCCCTAGTCAGGAAGTTCCCCCCCGCCCCGCAGCTCGCGTCGTGCAGGACGTGAC
AAATGGAAGTAGCACGTCTCACTAGTCTCGTGCAGATGGACAGCACCGCTGAGCAATGGAAGCGGGTAGG
CCTTTGGGGCAGCGGCCAATAGCAGCTTTGCTCCTTCGCTTTCTGGGCTCAGAGGCTGGGAAGGGGTGGG
TCCGGGGGCGGGCTCAGGGGCGGGCTCAGGGGCGGGGCGGGCGCCCGAAGGTCCTCCGGAGGCCCGGCAT
TCTGCACGCTTCAAAAGCGCACGTCTGCCGCGCTGTTCTCCTCTTCCTCATCTCCGGGCCTTTCGACCTG
CCACCATGACCGAGTACAAGCCCACGGTGCGCCTCGCCACCCGCGACGACGTCCCCAGGGCCGTACGCAC
CCTCGCCGCCGCGTTCGCCGACTACCCCGCCACGCGCCACACCGTCGATCCGGACCGCCACATCGAGCGG
GTCACCGAGCTGCAAGAACTCTTCCTCACGCGCGTCGGGCTCGACATCGGCAAGGTGTGGGTCGCGGACG
ACGGCGCCGCGGTGGCGGTCTGGACCACGCCGGAGAGCGTCGAAGCGGGGGCGGTGTTCGCCGAGATCGG
CCCGCGCATGGCCGAGTTGAGCGGTTCCCGGCTGGCCGCGCAGCAACAGATGGAAGGCCTCCTGGCGCCG
CACCGGCCCAAGGAGCCCGCGTGGTTCCTGGCCACCGTCGGCGTCTCGCCCGACCACCAGGGCAAGGGTC
TGGGCAGCGCCGTCGTGCTCCCCGGAGTGGAGGCGGCCGAGCGCGCCGGGGTGCCCGCCTTCCTGGAGAC
CTCCGCGCCCCGCAACCTCCCCTTCTACGAGCGGCTCGGCTTCACCGTCACCGCCGACGTCGAGGTGCCC
GAAGGACCGCGCACCTGGTGCATGACCCGCAAGCCCGGTGCCTGAACCCAGCTTTCTTGTACAAAGTGGT
GATAATCGAATTCCGATAATCAACCTCTGGATTACAAAATTTGTGAAAGATTGACTGGTATTCTTAACTA
TGTTGCTCCTTTTACGCTATGTGGATACGCTGCTTTAATGCCTTTGTATCATGCTATTGCTTCCCGTATG
GCTTTCATTTTCTCCTCCTTGTATAAATCCTGGTTGCTGTCTCTTTATGAGGAGTTGTGGCCCGTTGTCA
GGCAACGTGGCGTGGTGTGCACTGTGTTTGCTGACGCAACCCCCACTGGTTGGGGCATTGCCACCACCTG
TCAGCTCCTTTCCGGGACTTTCGCTTTCCCCCTCCCTATTGCCACGGCGGAACTCATCGCCGCCTGCCTT
GCCCGCTGCTGGACAGGGGCTCGGCTGTTGGGCACTGACAATTCCGTGGTGTTGTCGGGGAAGCTGACGT
CCTTTCCATGGCTGCTCGCCTGTGTTGCCACCTGGATTCTGCGCGGGACGTCCTTCTGCTACGTCCCTTC
GGCCCTCAATCCAGCGGACCTTCCTTCCCGCGGCCTGCTGCCGGCTCTGCGGCCTCTTCCGCGTCTTCGC
CTTCGCCCTCAGACGAGTCGGATCTCCCTTTGGGCCGCCTCCCCGCATCGGGAATTCCCGCGGTTCGCTT
TAAGACCAATGACTTACAAGGCAGCTGTAGATCTTAGCCACTTTTTAAAAGAAAAGGGGGGACTGGAAGG
GCTAATTCACTCCCAACGAAGACAAGATCTGCTTTTTGCTTGTACTGGGTCTCTCTGGTTAGACCAGATC
TGAGCCTGGGAGCTCTCTGGCTAACTAGGGAACCCACTGCTTAAGCCTCAATAAAGCTTGCCTTGAGTGC
TTCAAGTAGTGTGTGCCCGTCTGTTGTGTGACTCTGGTAACTAGAGATCCCTCAGACCCTTTTAGTCAGT
GTGGAAAATCTCTAGCAGTAGTAGTTCATGTCATCTTATTATTCAGTATTTATAACTTGCAAAGAAATGA
ATATCAGAGAGTGAGAGGAACTTGTTTATTGCAGCTTATAATGGTTACAAATAAAGCAATAGCATCACAA
ATTTCACAAATAAAGCATTTTTTTCACTGCATTCTAGTTGTGGTTTGTCCAAACTCATCAATGTATCTTA
TCATGTCTGGCTCTAGCTATCCCGCCCCTAACTCCGCCCATCCCGCCCCTAACTCCGCCCAGTTCCGCCC
ATTCTCCGCCCCATGGCTGACTAATTTTTTTTATTTATGCAGAGGCCGAGGCCGCCTCGGCCTCTGAGCT
ATTCCAGAAGTAGTGAGGAGGCTTTTTTGGAGGCCTAGGGACGTACCCAATTCGCCCTATAGTGAGTCGT
ATTACGCGCGCTCACTGGCCGTCGTTTTACAACGTCGTGACTGGGAAAACCCTGGCGTTACCCAACTTAA
TCGCCTTGCAGCACATCCCCCTTTCGCCAGCTGGCGTAATAGCGAAGAGGCCCGCACCGATCGCCCTTCC
CAACAGTTGCGCAGCCTGAATGGCGAATGGG
[124 nt withheld, positions 8502-8625]
C
[91 nt withheld, positions 8627-8717]
A
[49 nt withheld, positions 8719-8767]
CCTTTGACGTTGGAGTCCACGTTCTTT
[37 nt withheld, positions 8795-8831]
ACCCTATCTCGGTCTATTCTTTTGATTTATAAGGGATTTTGCCGATTTCGGCCTATTGGTTAAAAAATGA
GCTGATTTAACAAAAATTTAACGCGAATTTTAACAAAATATTAACGCTTACAATTTAGGTGGCACTTTTC
GGGGAAATGTGCGCGGAACCCCTATTTGTTTATTTTTCTAAATACATTCAAATATGTATCCGCTCATGAG
ACAATAACCCTGATAAATGCTTCAATAATATTGAAAAAGGAAGAGTATGAGTATTCAACATTTCCGTGTC
GCCCTTATTCCCTTTTTTGCGGCATTTTGCCTTCCTGTTTTTGCTCACCCAGAAACGCTGGTGAAAGTAA
AAGATGCTGAAGATCAGTTGGGTGCACGAGTGGGTTACATCGAACTGGATCTCAACAGCGGTAAGATCCT
TGAGAGTTTTCGCCCCGAAGAACGTTTTCCAATGATGAGCACTTTTAAAGTTCTGCTATGTGGCGCGGTA
TTATCCCGTATTGACGCCGGGCAAGAGCAACTCGGTCGCCGCATACACTATTCTCAGAATGACTTGGTTG
AGTACTCACCAGTCACAGAAAAGCATCTTACGGATGGCATGACAGTAAGAGAATTATGCAGTGCTGCCAT
AACCATGAGTGATAACACTGCGGCCAACTTACTTCTGACAACGATCGGAGGACCGAAGGAGCTAACCGCT
TTTTTGCACAACATGGGGGATCATGTAACTCGCCTTGATCGTTGGGAACCGGAGCTGAATGAAGCCATAC
CAAACGACGAGCGTGACACCACGATGCCTGTAGCAATGGCAACAACGTTGCGCAAACTATTAACTGGCGA
ACTACTTACTCTAGCTTCCCGGCAACAATTAATAGACTGGATGGAGGCGGATAAAGTTGCAGGACCACTT
CTGCGCTCGGCCCTTCCGGCTGGCTGGTTTATTGCTGATAAATCTGGAGCCGGTGAGCGTGGGTCTCGCG
GTATCATTGCAGCACTGGGGCCAGATGGTAAGCCCTCCCGTATCGTAGTTATCTACACGACGGGGAGTCA
GGCAACTATGGATGAACGAAATAGACAGATCGCTGAGATAGGTGCCTCACTGATTAAGCATTGGTAACTG
TCAGACCAAGTTTACTCATATATACTTTAGATTGATTTAAAACTTCATTTTTAATTTAAAAGGATCTAGG
TGAAGATCCTTTTTGATAATCTCATGACCAAAATCCCTTAACGTGAGTTTTCGTTCCACTGAGCGTCAGA
CCCCGTAGAAAAGATCAAAGGATCTTCTTGAGATCCTTTTTTTCTGCGCGTAATCTGCTGCTTGCAAACA
AAAAAACCACCGCTACCAGCGGTGGTTTGTTTGCCGGATCAAGAGCTACCAACTCTTTTTCCGAAGGTAA
CTGGCTTCAGCAGAGCGCAGATACCAAATACTGTTCTTCTAGTGTAGCCGTAGTTAGGCCACCACTTCAA
GAACTCTGTAGCACCGCCTACATACCTCGCTCTGCTAATCCTGTTACCAGTGGCTGCTGCCAGTGGCGAT
AAGTCGTGTCTTACCGGGTTGGACTCAAGACGATAGTTACCGGATAAGGCGCAGCGGTCGGGCTGAACGG
GGGGTTCGTGCACACAGCCCAGCTTGGAGCGAACGACCTACACCGAACTGAGATACCTACAGCGTGAGCT
ATGAGAAAGCGCCACGCTTCCCGAAGAGAGAAAGGCGGACAGGTATCCGGTAAGCGGCAGGGTCGGAACA
GGAGAGCGCACGAGGGAGCTTCCAGGGGGAAACGCCTGGTATCTTTATAGTCCTGTCGGGTTTCGCCACC
TCTGACTTGAGCGTCGATTTTTGTGATGCTCGTCAGGGGGGCGGAGCCTATGGAAAAACGCCAGCAACGC
GGCCTTTTTACGGTTCCTGGCCTTTTGCTGGCCTTTTGCTCACATGTTCTTTCCTGCGTTATCCCCTGAT
TCTGTGGATAACCGTATTACCGCCTTTGAGTGAGCTGATACCGCTCGCCGCAGCCGAACGACCGAGCGCA
GCGAGTCAGTGAGCGAGGAAGCGGAAGAGCGCCCAATACGCAAACCGCCTCTCCCCGCGCGTTGGCCGAT
TCATTAATGCAGCTGGCACGACAGGTTTCCCGACTGGAAAGCGGGCAGTGAGCGCAACGCAATTAATGTG
AGTTAGCTCACTCATTAGGCACCCCAGGCTTTACACTTTATGCTTCCGGCTCGTATGTTGTGTGGAATTG
TGAGCGGATAACAATTTCACACAGGAAACAGCTATGACCATGATTACGCCAAGCGCGCAATTAACCCTCA
CTAAAGGGAACAAAAGCTGGAGCTGCAAGCTT
Features (pLannotate 1.2.2; 34 found; start..end, strand, type, name):
      3..229     +  promoter       RSV promoter: Rous sarcoma virus enhancer/promoter
    230..410     +  LTR            5' LTR (truncated): truncated 5' long terminal repeat (LTR) from HIV-1
    457..582     +  misc_feature   HIV-1 Ψ: packaging signal of human immunodeficiency virus type 1
    566..929     +  CDS            HIV-1 gag (fragment): gag protein from human immunodeficiency virus 1; gag
   1075..1308    +  misc_feature   RRE: The Rev response element (RRE) of HIV-1 allows for Rev-dependent mRNA export from the nucleus to the cytoplasm.
   1685..1785    +  CDS            Rev (fragment): human immunodeficiency virus 1 (HIV-1) Rev protein; rev; enhances nuclear export of unspliced and incompletely spliced viral mRNAs
   1803..1920    +  misc_feature   cPPT/CTS: central polypurine tract and central termination sequence of HIV-1
   1938..1958    +  protein_bind   attB4: mutant version of attB; core recombination site for the Gateway® BP reaction BP Clonase™
   2660..2835    +  promoter       SV40 promoter (fragment): SV40 enhancer and early promoter
   4515..4649    +  CDS            Nr1d1 (fragment): NR1D1_MOUSE - Also known as Ear1. Experimental evidence at protein level: Swiss-Prot protein existence level 1. Transcriptional repressor which coordinates circadian rhythm and metabolic pathways in a heme-dependent manner. Integral component of the complex transcription machinery that governs circadian rhythmicity and forms a critical negative limb of the circadian clock by directly repressing the expression of core clock components ARTNL/BMAL1, CLOCK and CRY1. Also regulates genes involved in metabolic functions, including lipid and bile acid metabolism, adipogenesis, gluconeogenesis and the
   4656..5369    +  CDS            Venus: Venus is a basic (constitutively fluorescent) yellow fluorescent protein published in 2002, derived from Aequorea victoria. It is reported to be a rapidly-maturing weak dimer with moderate acid sensitivity.
   5379..5399    +  CDS            SV40 NLS: nuclear localization signal of SV40 (simian virus 40) large T antigen
   5418..5538    +  CDS            d1EGFP (fragment): EGFP destabilized by fusion to a mutated version of residues 422-461 of mouse ornithine decarboxylase, giving an in vivo half-life of ~1 hour mammalian codon-optimized
   5547..5642    -  CDS            THRA (fragment): THA_HUMAN - Also known as EAR7, ERBA1, NR1A1, THRA1, THRA2. Experimental evidence at protein level: Swiss-Prot protein existence level 1. [Isoform Alpha-2]: Does not bind thyroid hormone and functions as a weak dominant negative inhibitor of thyroid hormone action. From Homo sapiens (Human).
   5834..5858    +  protein_bind   attB1: mutant version of attB; recombination site for the Gateway® BP reaction BP Clonase™
   5866..6365    +  promoter       PGK promoter: mouse phosphoglycerate kinase 1 promoter
   6376..6975    +  CDS            PuroR: puromycin N-acetyltransferase; pac from Streptomyces alboniger; confers resistance to puromycin
   6976..7000    -  protein_bind   attB2: mutant version of attB; recombination site for the Gateway® BP reaction BP Clonase™
   7018..7606    +  misc_feature   WPRE: woodchuck hepatitis virus posttranscriptional regulatory element
   7673..7692    +  misc_feature   cPPT/CTS (fragment): central polypurine tract and central termination sequence of HIV-1
   7694..7927    +  LTR            3' LTR (ΔU3): self-inactivating 3' long terminal repeat (LTR) from HIV-1
   7999..8120    +  polyA_signal   SV40 poly(A) signal: SV40 polyadenylation signal
   8160..8295    +  rep_origin     SV40 ori: SV40 origin of replication
   8316..8334    -  promoter       T7 promoter: promoter for bacteriophage T7 RNA polymerase
   8342..8497    +  CDS            lacZα (fragment): LacZα fragment of β-galactosidase; lacZ fragment
   8502..8930    +  rep_origin     f1 ori (sequence partly withheld): f1 bacteriophage origin of replication; arrow indicates direction of (+) strand synthesis
   8983..9087    +  promoter       AmpR promoter: bla
   9088..9948    +  CDS            AmpR: β-lactamase; bla; confers resistance to ampicillin, carbenicillin, and related antibiotics
  10119..10707   +  rep_origin     ori: high-copy-number ColE1/pMB1/pBR322/pUC origin of replication
  10890..10982   +  CDS            lacI (fragment): lac repressor; lacI; The lac repressor binds to the lac operator to inhibit transcription in E. coli. This inhibition can be relieved by adding lactose or isopropyl-β-D-thiogalactopyranoside (IPTG).
  10995..11016   +  protein_bind   CAP binding site: CAP binding activates transcription in the presence of cAMP. E. coli catabolite activator protein
  11031..11061   +  promoter       lac promoter: promoter for the E. coli lac operon
  11065..11087   +  protein_bind   lac operator (fragment): The lac repressor binds to the lac operator to inhibit transcription in E. coli. This inhibition can be relieved by adding lactose or isopropyl-β-D-thiogalactopyranoside (IPTG). lac repressor encoded by lacI
  11130..11148   +  promoter       T3 promoter: promoter for bacteriophage T3 RNA polymerase
