[The description below was written by a language model from this plasmid's Addgene catalogue record and pLannotate feature annotations shown in this document.]
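Description:
pL6puro-pSV40(3)-pmRevErbA-Venus-NLS-Pest is a third-generation, self-inactivating lentiviral transfer plasmid of about 11.2 kb, built on a pLenti6-puromycin backbone and designed to report circadian rhythms by yellow fluorescence in single mammalian cells. In bacteria it is maintained through a high-copy ColE1/pUC-type origin with ampicillin resistance; an f1 origin and remnants of a lac/lacZα cloning region flanked by T7 and T3 promoters are also present. The viral genome is transcribed from an RSV promoter fused to a truncated HIV-1 5' LTR and carries the Ψ packaging signal, a gag fragment, the Rev response element and the cPPT/CTS. It ends in a WPRE and a ΔU3 3' LTR, followed by an SV40 poly(A) signal and SV40 origin outside the LTRs.

The reporter cassette lies between Gateway attB4 and attB1 sites. It consists of murine Nr1d1 (Rev-Erbα) regulatory sequence into which an SV40 enhancer/promoter fragment has been inserted to boost expression. The annotation also detects a short stretch of Nr1d1 coding sequence immediately upstream of Venus, suggesting that the reporter begins with the first residues of REV-ERBα. Venus is followed by an SV40 large T nuclear localization signal, which concentrates the signal in the nucleus, and by a PEST degron from mouse ornithine decarboxylase, which shortens protein half-life so that fluorescence tracks rhythmic promoter activity. A short antisense match to THRA downstream probably reflects retained genomic sequence from the Nr1d1 locus. A separate mouse PGK promoter drives puromycin N-acetyltransferase for selection of transduced cells. The depositor notes that, in U2OS cells, this SV40(3) variant was among the better-performing versions of the reporter.
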