Addgene plasmid #240114: pL6puro-pSV40(3)-pmRevErbA-Venus-NLS-Pest
Purpose: A lentiviral (yellow) fluorescent reporter of circadian rhythm, based on the murine Nr1d1-gene (REVERBa protein), expression enhanced by SV40 promoter fragment.
Depositing lab: Achim Kramer. Depositing organization: Charite Universitaetsmedizin Berlin. Publication: A lentiviral fluorescent reporter to study circadian rhythms in single cells. Gabriel CH, Lehmann L, Ahlburg J, Achim Kramer A. bioRxiv 2025.06.30.661926 10.1101/2025.06.30.661926.
Backbone
  Vector backbone: pLenti6-puromycin
  Backbone manufacturer: VectorBuilder
  Vector type: Lentiviral
  Selectable markers: Puromycin
Growth in bacteria
  Bacterial resistance: Ampicillin, 100 μg/mL
  Growth temperature: 37°C
  Growth strain: NEB Stable
  Copy number: Unknown
Gene/Insert
  Gene/Insert name: murine Nr1d1 promoter+Venus-NLS-Pest-Reporter (alt name: mREVERBa promoter)
  Species: M. musculus (mouse)
  Mutation: added SV40-Enhancer
  Entrez Gene: Nr1d1 (a.k.a. A530070C09Rik)
  Cloning method: Restriction Enzyme; 5′ cloning site KpnI (not destroyed); 3′ cloning site KpnI (not destroyed)
  Sequencing primers: 5′ ctgggacagagggctct; 3′ TCCAATGGCAGCTTCCAGTC
Resource information
  A portion of this plasmid was derived from a plasmid made by: Nagoshi et al. 2004 (doi: 10.1016/j.cell.2004.11.015, PMID: 15550250)
Terms and licenses: Academic/Nonprofit Terms; Industry Terms: Not Available to Industry
Depositor comments: Insertion of SV40 Enhancer. From our analysis in U2OS cells, SV40(3) and JeT variants are superior in reporting circadian rhythms. Please visit https://doi.org/10.1101/2025.06.30.661926 for bioRxiv preprint.
How to cite: pL6puro-pSV40(3)-pmRevErbA-Venus-NLS-Pest was a gift from Achim Kramer (Addgene plasmid # 240114 ; http://n2t.net/addgene:240114 ; RRID:Addgene_240114)
